Addgene plasmid #139607: pcDNA3.1-Y951F-VEGFR2-mCherry
Purpose: Expresses a mutant (Y951F) VEGFR2-mCherry fusion protein in mammalian cells
Depositing lab: Michael Welsh. Publication: Temporal Dynamics of VEGFA-Induced VEGFR2/FAK Co-Localization Depend on SHB. Pietila I, Van Mourik D, Tamelander A, Kriz V, Claesson-Welsh L, Tengholm A, Welsh M. Cells. 2019 Dec 15;8(12). pii: cells8121645. doi: 10.3390/cells8121645. PubMed 31847469.
Backbone
  Vector backbone: pcDNA3.1
  Vector type: Mammalian Expression
Growth in bacteria
  Bacterial resistance: Ampicillin, 100 μg/mL
  Growth temperature: 37°C
  Growth strain: DH5alpha
  Copy number: Unknown
Gene/Insert
  Gene/Insert name: KDR
  Species: H. sapiens (human)
  Insert size (bp): 4078
  Entrez Gene: KDR (a.k.a. CD309, FLK1, VEGFR, VEGFR2)
  Promoter: CMV
  Cloning method: Unknown
  Sequencing primers: 5′ n/a
Terms and licenses: Academic/Nonprofit Terms; Industry Terms: Not Available to Industry
Depositor comments: Please Note: The translated product will have three extra amino acids that will be cleaved off as a signal sequence during membrane insertion. Please See: "VEGF receptor-2 Y951 signaling and a role for the adapter molecule TSAd in tumor angiogenesis." Matsumoto T, Bohman S, Dixelius J, Berge T, Dimberg A, Magnusson P, Wang L, Wikner C, Qi JH, Wernstedt C, Wu J, Bruheim S, Mugishima H, Mukhopadhyay D, Spurkland A, Claesson-Welsh L. EMBO J. 2005 Jul 6;24(13):2342-53. doi: 10.1038/sj.emboj.7600709. Epub 2005 Jun 16. PMID: 15962004
How to cite: pcDNA3.1-Y951F-VEGFR2-mCherry was a gift from Michael Welsh (Addgene plasmid # 139607 ; http://n2t.net/addgene:139607 ; RRID:Addgene_139607)
