[The description below was written by a language model from this plasmid's Addgene catalogue record and pLannotate feature annotations shown in this document.]
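Description:
pcDNA3.1-Y951F-VEGFR2-mCherry is a mammalian expression plasmid of about 10.4 kb, built on a pcDNA3.1 backbone, that produces a point-mutant human VEGFR2 (KDR, also known as FLK1 or CD309) fused to the red fluorescent protein mCherry. It is propagated in E. coli through a high-copy ColE1/pUC-type origin and selected with ampicillin via the β-lactamase gene. An f1 origin is also present, which can support single-stranded DNA production.

The expression cassette is driven by the human cytomegalovirus immediate-early enhancer and promoter, with a T7 promoter lying just upstream of the insert. The KDR open reading frame of roughly 4.1 kb is followed after a short linker by mCherry, placing the fluorescent protein at the receptor's C-terminus, and the transcript is terminated by the bovine growth hormone polyadenylation signal. The Y951F substitution replaces a tyrosine in VEGFR2 with non-phosphorylatable phenylalanine. The depositor's reference to work on Y951 signalling suggests the mutant is meant to probe the contribution of that phosphorylation site. The depositor also notes that the translated product carries three extra amino acids, which are removed with the signal sequence during membrane insertion.

A second cassette, in which the SV40 early promoter drives a hygromycin resistance gene ahead of an SV40 polyadenylation signal, should allow selection of stably transfected mammalian cells, although the catalogue fields do not list a mammalian marker. Short annotated fragments (HIV-1 LTR, ble, lacI, bom) appear to be backbone remnants or partial matches rather than functional elements. The construct is suited to imaging the localisation and dynamics of the mutant receptor in live or fixed cells, in keeping with the associated study of VEGFA-induced VEGFR2/FAK co-localisation.
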