Features (pLannotate 1.2.2; 21 found; start..end, strand, type, name):
     28..80      -  misc_feature   bom (fragment): basis of mobility region from pBR322
    235..614     +  enhancer       CMV enhancer: human cytomegalovirus immediate early enhancer
    615..818     +  promoter       CMV promoter: human cytomegalovirus (CMV) immediate early promoter
    814..847     +  LTR            5' LTR (truncated) (fragment): truncated 5' long terminal repeat (LTR) from HIV-1
    863..881     +  promoter       T7 promoter: promoter for bacteriophage T7 RNA polymerase
   1020..5081    +  CDS            KDR: VGFR2_HUMAN - Also known as FLK1, VEGFR2. Experimental evidence at protein level: Swiss-Prot protein existence level 1. Tyrosine-protein kinase that acts as a cell-surface receptor for VEGFA, VEGFC and VEGFD. Plays an essential role in the regulation of angiogenesis, vascular development, vascular permeability, and embryonic hematopoiesis. Promotes proliferation, survival, migration and differentiation of endothelial cells. Promotes reorganization of the actin cytoskeleton. Isoforms lacking a transmembrane domain, such as isoform 2 and isoform 3, may function as decoy receptors for VEGFA, VEGF
   5112..5819    +  CDS            mCherry: mCherry is a basic (constitutively fluorescent) red fluorescent protein published in 2004, derived from Discosoma sp.. It is reported to be a very rapidly-maturing monomer with low acid sensitivity.
   5874..6098    +  polyA_signal   bGH poly(A) signal: bovine growth hormone polyadenylation signal
   6102..6123    +  promoter       SV40 promoter (fragment): SV40 enhancer and early promoter
   6144..6572    +  rep_origin     f1 ori (sequence partly withheld): f1 bacteriophage origin of replication; arrow indicates direction of (+) strand synthesis
   6586..6915    +  promoter       SV40 promoter: SV40 enhancer and early promoter
   6964..7989    +  CDS            HygR: aminoglycoside phosphotransferase from E. coli; aph(4)-Ia; confers resistance to hygromycin
   7999..8124    +  CDS            ble (fragment): BLE_KLEPN - Experimental evidence at protein level: Swiss-Prot protein existence level 1. Binding protein with a strong affinity to the bleomycin family of antibiotics. Binds to CL990; an antimitotic-antibiotic compound. From Klebsiella pneumoniae.
   8119..8240    +  polyA_signal   SV40 poly(A) signal: SV40 polyadenylation signal
   8313..8329    -  protein_bind   lac operator: The lac repressor binds to the lac operator to inhibit transcription in E. coli. This inhibition can be relieved by adding lactose or isopropyl-β-D-thiogalactopyranoside (IPTG). lac repressor encoded by lacI
   8337..8367    -  promoter       lac promoter: promoter for the E. coli lac operon
   8382..8403    -  protein_bind   CAP binding site: CAP binding activates transcription in the presence of cAMP. E. coli catabolite activator protein
   8416..8508    -  CDS            lacI (fragment): lac repressor; lacI; The lac repressor binds to the lac operator to inhibit transcription in E. coli. This inhibition can be relieved by adding lactose or isopropyl-β-D-thiogalactopyranoside (IPTG).
   8691..9279    -  rep_origin     ori: high-copy-number ColE1/pMB1/pBR322/pUC origin of replication
   9450..10310   -  CDS            AmpR: β-lactamase; bla; confers resistance to ampicillin, carbenicillin, and related antibiotics
  10311..10415   -  promoter       AmpR promoter: bla
>Addgene plasmid #139607 | pcDNA3.1-Y951F-VEGFR2-mCherry | addgene full sequence | sequence record 292192 | Addgene NGS Result
GACGGATCGGGAGATCTCCCGATCCCCTATGGTGCACTCTCAGTACAATCTGCTCTGATGCCGCATAGTT
AAGCCAGTATCTGCTCCCTGCTTGTGTGTTGGAGGTCGCTGAGTAGTGCGCGAGCAAAATTTAAGCTACA
ACAAGGCAAGGCTTGACCGACAATTGCATGAAGAATCTGCTTAGGGTTAGGCGTTTTGCGCTGCTTCGCG
ATGTACGGGCCAGATATACGCGTTGACATTGATTATTGACTAGTTATTAATAGTAATCAATTACGGGGTC
ATTAGTTCATAGCCCATATATGGAGTTCCGCGTTACATAACTTACGGTAAATGGCCCGCCTGGCTGACCG
CCCAACGACCCCCGCCCATTGACGTCAATAATGACGTATGTTCCCATAGTAACGCCAATAGGGACTTTCC
ATTGACGTCAATGGGTGGAGTATTTACGGTAAACTGCCCACTTGGCAGTACATCAAGTGTATCATATGCC
AAGTACGCCCCCTATTGACGTCAATGACGGTAAATGGCCCGCCTGGCATTATGCCCAGTACATGACCTTA
TGGGACTTTCCTACTTGGCAGTACATCTACGTATTAGTCATCGCTATTACCATGGTGATGCGGTTTTGGC
AGTACATCAATGGGCGTGGATAGCGGTTTGACTCACGGGGATTTCCAAGTCTCCACCCCATTGACGTCAA
TGGGAGTTTGTTTTGGCACCAAAATCAACGGGACTTTCCAAAATGTCGTAACAACTCCGCCCCATTGACG
CAAATGGGCGGTAGGCGTGTACGGTGGGAGGTCTATATAAGCAGAGCTCTCTGGCTAACTAGAGAACCCA
CTGCTTACTGGCTTATCGAAATTAATACGACTCACTATAGGGAGACCCAAGCTGGCTAGCGTTTAAACTT
AAGCTTGGTACCGAGCTCGGATCCACTAGTCCAGTGTGGTGGAATTCTGCAGATCGAGGTCGACGCGCCA
TGGAGCTCCATGGCGCGTCGACGCGCCATGGAGAATTCCAGCAAGGTGCTGCTGGCCGTCGCCCTGTGGC
TCTGCGTGGAGACCCGGGCCGCCTCTGTGGGTTTGCCTAGTGTTTCTCTTGATCTGCCCAGGCTCAGCAT
ACAAAAAGACATACTTACAATTAAGGCTAATACAACTCTTCAAATTACTTGCAGGGGACAGAGGGACTTG
GACTGGCTTTGGCCCAATAATCAGAGTGGCAGTGAGCAAAGGGTGGAGGTGACTGAGTGCAGCGATGGCC
TCTTCTGTAAGACACTCACAATTCCAAAAGTGATCGGAAATGACACTGGAGCCTACAAGTGCTTCTACCG
GGAAACTGACTTGGCCTCGGTCATTTATGTCTATGTTCAAGATTACAGATCTCCATTTATTGCTTCTGTT
AGTGACCAACATGGAGTCGTGTACATTACTGAGAACAAAAACAAAACTGTGGTGATTCCATGTCTCGGGT
CCATTTCAAATCTCAACGTGTCACTTTGTGCAAGATACCCAGAAAAGAGATTTGTTCCTGATGGTAACAG
AATTTCCTGGGACAGCAAGAAGGGCTTTACTATTCCCAGCTACATGATCAGCTATGCTGGCATGGTCTTC
TGTGAAGCAAAAATTAATGATGAAAGTTACCAGTCTATTATGTACATAGTTGTCGTTGTAGGGTATAGGA
TTTATGATGTGGTTCTGAGTCCGTCTCATGGAATTGAACTATCTGTTGGAGAAAAGCTTGTCTTAAATTG
TACAGCAAGAACTGAACTAAATGTGGGGATTGACTTCAACTGGGAATACCCTTCTTCGAAGCATCAGCAT
AAGAAACTTGTAAACCGAGACCTAAAAACCCAGTCTGGGAGTGAGATGAAGAAATTTTTGAGCACCTTAA
CTATAGATGGTGTAACCCGGAGTGACCAAGGATTGTACACCTGTGCAGCATCCAGTGGGCTGATGACCAA
GAAGAACAGCACATTTGTCAGGGTCCATGAAAAACCTTTTGTTGCTTTTGGAAGTGGCATGGAATCTCTG
GTGGAAGCCACGGTGGGGGAGCGTGTCAGAATCCCTGCGAAGTACCTTGGTTACCCACCCCCAGAAATAA
AATGGTATAAAAATGGAATACCCCTTGAGTCCAATCACACAATTAAAGCGGGGCATGTACTGACGATTAT
GGAAGTGAGTGAAAGAGACACAGGAAATTACACTGTCATCCTTACCAATCCCATTTCAAAGGAGAAGCAG
AGCCATGTGGTCTCTCTGGTTGTGTATGTCCCACCCCAGATTGGTGAGAAATCTCTAATCTCTCCTGTGG
ATTCCTACCAGTACGGCACCACTCAAACGCTGACATGTACGGTCTATGCCATTCCTCCCCCGCATCACAT
CCACTGGTATTGGCAGTTGGAGGAAGAGTGCGCCAACGAGCCCAGCCAAGCTGTCTCAGTGACAAACCCA
TACCCTTGTGAAGAATGGAGAAGTGTGGAGGACTTCCAGGGAGGAAATAAAATTGAAGTTAATAAAAATC
AATTTGCTCTAATTGAAGGAAAAAACAAAACTGTAAGTACCCTTGTTATCCAAGCGGCAAATGTGTCAGC
TTTGTACAAATGTGAAGCGGTCAACAAAGTCGGGAGAGGAGAGAGGGTGATCTCCTTCCACGTGACCAGG
GGTCCTGAAATTACTTTGCAACCTGACATGCAGCCCACTGAGCAGGAGAGCGTGTCTTTGTGGTGCACTG
CAGACAGATCTACGTTTGAGAACCTCACATGGTACAAGCTTGGCCCACAGCCTCTGCCAATCCATGTGGG
AGAGTTGCCCACACCTGTTTGCAAGAACTTGGATACTCTTTGGAAATTGAATGCCACCATGTTCTCTAAT
AGCACAAATGACATTTTGATCATGGAGCTTAAGAATGCATCCTTGCAGGACCAAGGAGACTATGTCTGCC
TTGCTCAAGACAGGAAGACCAAGAAAAGACATTGCGTGGTCAGGCAGCTCACAGTCCTAGAGCGTGTGGC
ACCCACGATCACAGGAAACCTGGAGAATCAGACGACAAGTATTGGGGAAAGCATCGAAGTCTCATGCACG
GCATCTGGGAATCCCCCTCCACAGATCATGTGGTTTAAAGATAATGAGACCCTTGTAGAAGACTCAGGCA
TTGTATTGAAGGATGGGAACCGGAACCTCACTATCCGCAGAGTGAGGAAGGAGGACGAAGGCCTCTACAC
CTGCCAGGCATGCAGTGTTCTTGGCTGTGCAAAAGTGGAGGCATTTTTCATAATAGAAGGTGCCCAGGAA
AAGACGAACTTGGAAATCATTATTCTAGTAGGCACGGCGGTGATTGCCATGTTCTTCTGGCTACTTCTTG
TCATCATCCTACGGACCGTTAAGCGGGCCAATGGAGGGGAACTGAAGACAGGCTACTTGTCCATCGTCAT
GGATCCAGATGAACTCCCATTGGATGAACATTGTGAACGACTGCCTTATGATGCCAGCAAATGGGAATTC
CCCAGAGACCGGCTGAAGCTAGGTAAGCCTCTTGGCCGTGGTGCCTTTGGCCAAGTGATTGAAGCAGATG
CCTTTGGAATTGACAAGACAGCAACTTGCAGGACAGTAGCAGTCAAAATGTTGAAAGAAGGAGCAACACA
CAGTGAGCATCGAGCTCTCATGTCTGAACTCAAGATCCTCATTCATATTGGTCACCATCTCAATGTGGTC
AACCTTCTAGGTGCCTGTACCAAGCCAGGAGGGCCACTCATGGTGATTGTGGAATTCTGCAAATTTGGAA
ACCTGTCCACTTACCTGAGGAGCAAGAGAAATGAATTTGTCCCCTACAAGACCAAAGGGGCACGATTCCG
TCAAGGGAAAGACTTCGTTGGAGCAATCCCTGTGGATCTGAAACGGCGCTTGGACAGCATCACCAGTAGC
CAGAGCTCAGCCAGCTCTGGATTTGTGGAGGAGAAGTCCCTCAGTGATGTAGAAGAAGAGGAAGCTCCTG
AAGATCTGTATAAGGACTTCCTGACCTTGGAGCATCTCATCTGTTACAGCTTCCAAGTGGCTAAGGGCAT
GGAGTTCTTGGCATCGCGAAAGTGTATCCACAGGGACCTGGCGGCACGAAATATCCTCTTATCGGAGAAG
AACGTGGTTAAAATCTGTGACTTTGGCTTGGCCCGGGATATTTATAAAGATCCAGATTATGTCAGAAAAG
GAGATGCTCGCCTCCCTTTGAAATGGATGGCCCCAGAAACAATTTTTGACAGAGTGTACACAATCCAGAG
TGACGTCTGGTCTTTTGGTGTTTTGCTGTGGGAAATATTTTCCTTAGGTGCTTCTCCATATCCTGGGGTA
AAGATTGATGAAGAATTTTGTAGGCGATTGAAAGAAGGAACTAGAATGAGGGCCCCTGATTATACTACAC
CAGAAATGTACCAGACCATGCTGGACTGCTGGCACGGGGAGCCCAGTCAGAGACCCACGTTTTCAGAGTT
GGTGGAACATTTGGGAAATCTCTTGCAAGCTAATGCTCAGCAGGATGGCAAAGACTACATTGTTCTTCCG
ATATCAGAGACTTTGAGCATGGAAGAGGATTCTGGACTCTCTCTGCCTACCTCACCTGTTTCCTGTATGG
AGGAGGAGGAAGTATGTGACCCCAAATTCCATTATGACAACACAGCAGGAATCAGTCAGTATCTGCAGAA
CAGTAAGCGAAAGAGCCGGCCTGTGAGTGTAAAAACATTTGAAGATATCCCGTTAGAAGAACCAGAAGTA
AAAGTAATCCCAGATGACAACCAGACGGACAGTGGTATGGTTCTTGCCTCAGAAGAGCTGAAAACTTTGG
AAGACAGAACCAAATTATCTCCATCTTTTGGTGGAATGGTGCCCAGCAAAAGCAGGGAGTCTGTGGCATC
TGAAGGCTCAAACCAGACAAGCGGCTACCAGTCCGGATATCACTCCGATGACACAGACACCACCGTGTAC
TCCAGTGAGGAAGCAGAACTTTTAAAGCTGATAGAGATTGGAGTGCAAACCGGTAGCACAGCCCAGATTC
TCCAGCCTGACTCGGGGACCACACTGAGCTCTCCTCCTGTTGGATCCGGTGGGAGTGGAGGTGGGAGTGG
AATGGTGAGCAAGGGCGAGGAGGATAACATGGCCATCATCAAGGAGTTCATGCGCTTCAAGGTGCACATG
GAGGGCTCCGTGAACGGCCACGAGTTCGAGATCGAGGGCGAGGGCGAGGGCCGCCCCTACGAGGGCACCC
AGACCGCCAAGCTGAAGGTGACCAAGGGTGGCCCCCTGCCCTTCGCCTGGGACATCCTGTCCCCTCAGTT
CATGTACGGCTCCAAGGCCTACGTGAAGCACCCCGCCGACATCCCCGACTACTTGAAGCTGTCCTTCCCC
GAGGGCTTCAAGTGGGAGCGCGTGATGAACTTCGAGGACGGCGGCGTGGTGACCGTGACCCAGGACTCCT
CCCTGCAGGACGGCGAGTTCATCTACAAGGTGAAGCTGCGCGGCACCAACTTCCCCTCCGACGGCCCCGT
AATGCAGAAGAAGACCATGGGCTGGGAGGCCTCCTCCGAGCGGATGTACCCCGAGGACGGCGCCCTGAAG
GGCGAGATCAAGCAGAGGCTGAAGCTGAAGGACGGCGGCCACTACGACGCTGAGGTCAAGACCACCTACA
AGGCCAAGAAGCCCGTGCAGCTGCCCGGCGCCTACAACGTCAACATCAAGTTGGACATCACCTCCCACAA
CGAGGACTACACCATCGTGGAACAGTACGAACGCGCCGAGGGCCGCCACTCCACCGGCGGCATGGACGAG
CTGTACAAGTAAAGCGGCCGCTCGAGTCTAGAGGGCCCGTTTAAACCCGCTGATCAGCCTCGACTGTGCC
TTCTAGTTGCCAGCCATCTGTTGTTTGCCCCTCCCCCGTGCCTTCCTTGACCCTGGAAGGTGCCACTCCC
ACTGTCCTTTCCTAATAAAATGAGGAAATTGCATCGCATTGTCTGAGTAGGTGTCATTCTATTCTGGGGG
GTGGGGTGGGGCAGGACAGCAAGGGGGAGGATTGGGAAGACAATAGCAGGCATGCTGGGGATGCGGTGGG
CTCTATGGCTTCTGAGGCGGAAAGAACCAGCTGGGGCTCTAGGGGGTATCCCC
[124 nt withheld, positions 6144-6267]
C
[91 nt withheld, positions 6269-6359]
A
[49 nt withheld, positions 6361-6409]
CCTTTGACGTTGGAGTCCACGTTCTTT
[37 nt withheld, positions 6437-6473]
ACCCTATCTCGGTCTATTCTTTTGATTTATAAGGGATTTTGCCGATTTCGGCCTATTGGTTAAAAAATGA
GCTGATTTAACAAAAATTTAACGCGAATTAATTCTGTGGAATGTGTGTCAGTTAGGGTGTGGAAAGTCCC
CAGGCTCCCCAGCAGGCAGAAGTATGCAAAGCATGCATCTCAATTAGTCAGCAACCAGGTGTGGAAAGTC
CCCAGGCTCCCCAGCAGGCAGAAGTATGCAAAGCATGCATCTCAATTAGTCAGCAACCATAGTCCCGCCC
CTAACTCCGCCCATCCCGCCCCTAACTCCGCCCAGTTCCGCCCATTCTCCGCCCCATGGCTGACTAATTT
TTTTTATTTATGCAGAGGCCGAGGCCGCCTCTGCCTCTGAGCTATTCCAGAAGTAGTGAGGAGGCTTTTT
TGGAGGCCTAGGCTTTTGCAAAAAGCTCCCGGGAGCTTGTATATCCATTTTCGGATCTGATCAGCACGTG
ATGAAAAAGCCTGAACTCACCGCGACGTCTGTCGAGAAGTTTCTGATCGAAAAGTTCGACAGCGTCTCCG
ACCTGATGCAGCTCTCGGAGGGCGAAGAATCTCGTGCTTTCAGCTTCGATGTAGGAGGGCGTGGATATGT
CCTGCGGGTAAATAGCTGCGCCGATGGTTTCTACAAAGATCGTTATGTTTATCGGCACTTTGCATCGGCC
GCGCTCCCGATTCCGGAAGTGCTTGACATTGGGGAATTCAGCGAGAGCCTGACCTATTGCATCTCCCGCC
GTGCACAGGGTGTCACGTTGCAAGACCTGCCTGAAACCGAACTGCCCGCTGTTCTGCAGCCGGTCGCGGA
GGCCATGGATGCGATCGCTGCGGCCGATCTTAGCCAGACGAGCGGGTTCGGCCCATTCGGACCGCAAGGA
ATCGGTCAATACACTACATGGCGTGATTTCATATGCGCGATTGCTGATCCCCATGTGTATCACTGGCAAA
CTGTGATGGACGACACCGTCAGTGCGTCCGTCGCGCAGGCTCTCGATGAGCTGATGCTTTGGGCCGAGGA
CTGCCCCGAAGTCCGGCACCTCGTGCACGCGGATTTCGGCTCCAACAATGTCCTGACGGACAATGGCCGC
ATAACAGCGGTCATTGACTGGAGCGAGGCGATGTTCGGGGATTCCCAATACGAGGTCGCCAACATCTTCT
TCTGGAGGCCGTGGTTGGCTTGTATGGAGCAGCAGACGCGCTACTTCGAGCGGAGGCATCCGGAGCTTGC
AGGATCGCCGCGGCTCCGGGCGTATATGCTCCGCATTGGTCTTGACCAACTCTATCAGAGCTTGGTTGAC
GGCAATTTCGATGATGCAGCTTGGGCGCAGGGTCGATGCGACGCAATCGTCCGATCCGGAGCCGGGACTG
TCGGGCGTACACAAATCGCCCGCAGAAGCGCGGCCGTCTGGACCGATGGCTGTGTAGAAGTACTCGCCGA
TAGTGGAAACCGACGCCCCAGCACTCGTCCGAGGGCAAAGGAATAGCACGTGCTACGAGATTTCGATTCC
ACCGCCGCCTTCTATGAAAGGTTGGGCTTCGGAATCGTTTTCCGGGACGCCGGCTGGATGATCCTCCAGC
GCGGGGATCTCATGCTGGAGTTCTTCGCCCACCCCAACTTGTTTATTGCAGCTTATAATGGTTACAAATA
AAGCAATAGCATCACAAATTTCACAAATAAAGCATTTTTTTCACTGCATTCTAGTTGTGGTTTGTCCAAA
CTCATCAATGTATCTTATCATGTCTGTATACCGTCGACCTCTAGCTAGAGCTTGGCGTAATCATGGTCAT
AGCTGTTTCCTGTGTGAAATTGTTATCCGCTCACAATTCCACACAACATACGAGCCGGAAGCATAAAGTG
TAAAGCCTGGGGTGCCTAATGAGTGAGCTAACTCACATTAATTGCGTTGCGCTCACTGCCCGCTTTCCAG
TCGGGAAACCTGTCGTGCCAGCTGCATTAATGAATCGGCCAACGCGCGGGGAGAGGCGGTTTGCGTATTG
GGCGCTCTTCCGCTTCCTCGCTCACTGACTCGCTGCGCTCGGTCGTTCGGCTGCGGCGAGCGGTATCAGC
TCACTCAAAGGCGGTAATACGGTTATCCACAGAATCAGGGGATAACGCAGGAAAGAACATGTGAGCAAAA
GGCCAGCAAAAGGCCAGGAACCGTAAAAAGGCCGCGTTGCTGGCGTTTTTCCATAGGCTCCGCCCCCCTG
ACGAGCATCACAAAAATCGACGCTCAAGTCAGAGGTGGCGAAACCCGACAGGACTATAAAGATACCAGGC
GTTTCCCCCTGGAAGCTCCCTCGTGCGCTCTCCTGTTCCGACCCTGCCGCTTACCGGATACCTGTCCGCC
TTTCTCCCTTCGGGAAGCGTGGCGCTTTCTCATAGCTCACGCTGTAGGTATCTCAGTTCGGTGTAGGTCG
TTCGCTCCAAGCTGGGCTGTGTGCACGAACCCCCCGTTCAGCCCGACCGCTGCGCCTTATCCGGTAACTA
TCGTCTTGAGTCCAACCCGGTAAGACACGACTTATCGCCACTGGCAGCAGCCACTGGTAACAGGATTAGC
AGAGCGAGGTATGTAGGCGGTGCTACAGAGTTCTTGAAGTGGTGGCCTAACTACGGCTACACTAGAAGAA
CAGTATTTGGTATCTGCGCTCTGCTGAAGCCAGTTACCTTCGGAAAAAGAGTTGGTAGCTCTTGATCCGG
CAAACAAACCACCGCTGGTAGCGGTGGTTTTTTTGTTTGCAAGCAGCAGATTACGCGCAGAAAAAAAGGA
TCTCAAGAAGATCCTTTGATCTTTTCTACGGGGTCTGACGCTCAGTGGAACGAAAACTCACGTTAAGGGA
TTTTGGTCATGAGATTATCAAAAAGGATCTTCACCTAGATCCTTTTAAATTAAAAATGAAGTTTTAAATC
AATCTAAAGTATATATGAGTAAACTTGGTCTGACAGTTACCAATGCTTAATCAGTGAGGCACCTATCTCA
GCGATCTGTCTATTTCGTTCATCCATAGTTGCCTGACTCCCCGTCGTGTAGATAACTACGATACGGGAGG
GCTTACCATCTGGCCCCAGTGCTGCAATGATACCGCGAGACCCACGCTCACCGGCTCCAGATTTATCAGC
AATAAACCAGCCAGCCGGAAGGGCCGAGCGCAGAAGTGGTCCTGCAACTTTATCCGCCTCCATCCAGTCT
ATTAATTGTTGCCGGGAAGCTAGAGTAAGTAGTTCGCCAGTTAATAGTTTGCGCAACGTTGTTGCCATTG
CTACAGGCATCGTGGTGTCACGCTCGTCGTTTGGTATGGCTTCATTCAGCTCCGGTTCCCAACGATCAAG
GCGAGTTACATGATCCCCCATGTTGTGCAAAAAAGCGGTTAGCTCCTTCGGTCCTCCGATCGTTGTCAGA
AGTAAGTTGGCCGCAGTGTTATCACTCATGGTTATGGCAGCACTGCATAATTCTCTTACTGTCATGCCAT
CCGTAAGATGCTTTTCTGTGACTGGTGAGTACTCAACCAAGTCATTCTGAGAATAGTGTATGCGGCGACC
GAGTTGCTCTTGCCCGGCGTCAATACGGGATAATACCGCGCCACATAGCAGAACTTTAAAAGTGCTCATC
ATTGGAAAACGTTCTTCGGGGCGAAAACTCTCAAGGATCTTACCGCTGTTGAGATCCAGTTCGATGTAAC
CCACTCGTGCACCCAACTGATCTTCAGCATCTTTTACTTTCACCAGCGTTTCTGGGTGAGCAAAAACAGG
AAGGCAAAATGCCGCAAAAAAGGGAATAAGGGCGACACGGAAATGTTGAATACTCATACTCTTCCTTTTT
CAATATTATTGAAGCATTTATCAGGGTTATTGTCTCATGAGCGGATACATATTTGAATGTATTTAGAAAA
ATAAACAAATAGGGGTTCCGCGCACATTTCCCCGAAAAGTGCCACCTGACGTC
